Addgene plasmid #193428: pNC-BiFC-ED3
Purpose: (Empty Backbone) Nimble cloning-compatible vector for plant BiFC
Depositing lab: Pu Yan. Depositing organization: Chinese Academy of Tropical Agricultural Sciences. Publication: A Nimble Cloning-compatible vector system for high-throughput gene functional analysis in plants. Yan P, Tuo D, Shen W, Deng H, Zhou P, Gao X. Plant Commun. 2023 Mar 13;4(2):100471. doi: 10.1016/j.xplc.2022.100471. Epub 2022 Nov 9. PubMed 36352791.
Backbone
  Vector backbone: pGreen0029
  Vector type: Plant Expression
Growth in bacteria
  Bacterial resistance: Kanamycin, 50 μg/mL
  Growth temperature: 37°C
  Growth strain: ccdB Survival
  Copy number: High Copy
Gene/Insert
  Gene/Insert name: None
Terms and licenses: Academic/Nonprofit Terms; Industry Terms: Not Available to Industry
Depositor comments: NC frame-nEYFP and cEYFP-NC frame
How to cite: pNC-BiFC-ED3 was a gift from Pu Yan (Addgene plasmid # 193428 ; http://n2t.net/addgene:193428 ; RRID:Addgene_193428)
