[The description below was written by a language model from this plasmid's Addgene catalogue record and pLannotate feature annotations shown in this document.]
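Description:
pNC-BiFC-ED3 is an empty plant expression backbone built on the binary vector pGreen0029 and designed for bimolecular fluorescence complementation (BiFC) using Nimble Cloning to insert two candidate interaction partners. It replicates in E. coli from a high-copy ColE1/pUC-type origin and carries the pSa origin, which in pGreen-type vectors supports replication in Agrobacterium when replication functions are supplied in trans. Bacterial selection is by kanamycin (aph(3')-Ia). Because the unmodified vector contains ccdB toxin genes, it is maintained in a ccdB-tolerant strain. Nopaline-type left and right T-DNA border repeats define the region transferred to plant cells, which also holds a NOS promoter–nptII–NOS terminator cassette for plant selection.

The payload consists of two expression units arranged in opposite orientations, each driven by an enhanced CaMV 35S promoter followed by a TEV-type 5' leader element and ended by a CaMV polyadenylation signal. In one unit, a Nimble Cloning (NC) frame containing a cat promoter-driven ccdB gene lies upstream of the N-terminal yellow fluorescent protein fragment (annotated as VN173; nEYFP in the depositor's notes), so an inserted gene is expressed with a C-terminal nEYFP fusion. In the other, the C-terminal fragment (annotated VC155; cEYFP) precedes a second ccdB-containing NC frame, producing an N-terminal cEYFP fusion. A chloramphenicol resistance gene sits between the two units. Replacing each ccdB cassette with a gene of interest allows counterselection against unrecombined vector in standard E. coli strains. If the two co-expressed proteins interact in plant cells, the fluorescent protein halves reassemble and fluorescence is restored. Having both fusions on a single T-DNA ensures co-delivery of the pair. The feature table derives from a sequence labelled as a partial NGS result.
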