Features (pLannotate 1.2.2; 35 found; start..end, strand, type, name):
      7..27      -  CDS            lacZα (fragment): LacZα fragment of β-galactosidase; lacZ fragment
    118..789     +  promoter       CaMV 35S promoter (enhanced): cauliflower mosaic virus 35S promoter with a duplicated enhancer region
    824..860     +  ncRNA          PK1-TEV CVMV: Accession: RF01102 - 5'-leader pseudoknot of TEV/CVMV
   1112..1214    +  promoter       cat promoter: promoter of the E. coli cat gene encoding chloramphenicol acetyltransferase
   1245..1547    +  CDS            ccdB: CCDB_ECOLI - Also known as G, letB, letD. Experimental evidence at protein level: Swiss-Prot protein existence level 1. Toxic component of a type II toxin-antitoxin (TA) system, functioning in plasmid maintainence. Responsible for the post- segregational killing (PSK) of plasmid-free cells, also referred to as a plasmid addiction system. Half-life of over 2 hours. Cell killing by CcdB is accompanied by filamentation, defects in chromosome and plasmid segregation, defects in cell division, formation of anucleate cells, decreased DNA synthesis and plasmid loss. Interferes with the activity of DN
   1608..2126    +  CDS            VN173: N-terminal fragment of mVenus for use in bimolecular fluorescence complementation (BiFC) (Kodama and Hu, 2010)
   2199..2358    +  polyA_signal   CaMV poly(A) signal (fragment): cauliflower mosaic virus polyadenylation signal
   2466..3124    -  CDS            CmR: chloramphenicol acetyltransferase; cat; confers resistance to chloramphenicol
   3125..3217    -  promoter       cat promoter (fragment): promoter of the E. coli cat gene encoding chloramphenicol acetyltransferase
   3226..3385    -  polyA_signal   CaMV poly(A) signal (fragment): cauliflower mosaic virus polyadenylation signal
   3503..3805    -  CDS            ccdB: CCDB_ECOLI - Also known as G, letB, letD. Experimental evidence at protein level: Swiss-Prot protein existence level 1. Toxic component of a type II toxin-antitoxin (TA) system, functioning in plasmid maintainence. Responsible for the post- segregational killing (PSK) of plasmid-free cells, also referred to as a plasmid addiction system. Half-life of over 2 hours. Cell killing by CcdB is accompanied by filamentation, defects in chromosome and plasmid segregation, defects in cell division, formation of anucleate cells, decreased DNA synthesis and plasmid loss. Interferes with the activity of DN
   3836..3938    -  promoter       cat promoter: promoter of the E. coli cat gene encoding chloramphenicol acetyltransferase
   4135..4330    -  CDS            VC155 (fragment): C-terminal fragment of mVenus for use in bimolecular fluorescence complementation (BiFC) (Kodama and Hu, 2010)
   4405..4441    -  ncRNA          PK1-TEV CVMV: Accession: RF01102 - 5'-leader pseudoknot of TEV/CVMV
   4478..5149    -  promoter       CaMV 35S promoter (enhanced): cauliflower mosaic virus 35S promoter with a duplicated enhancer region
   5240..5261    +  CDS            lacZα (fragment): LacZα fragment of β-galactosidase; lacZ fragment
   5260..5320    -  misc_feature   MCS (fragment): pBluescript multiple cloning site
   5333..5351    -  promoter       T3 promoter: promoter for bacteriophage T3 RNA polymerase
   5396..5412    -  protein_bind   lac operator: The lac repressor binds to the lac operator to inhibit transcription in E. coli. This inhibition can be relieved by adding lactose or isopropyl-β-D-thiogalactopyranoside (IPTG). lac repressor encoded by lacI
   5420..5450    -  promoter       lac promoter: promoter for the E. coli lac operon
   5465..5486    -  protein_bind   CAP binding site: CAP binding activates transcription in the presence of cAMP. E. coli catabolite activator protein
   5499..5591    -  CDS            lacI (fragment): lac repressor; lacI; The lac repressor binds to the lac operator to inhibit transcription in E. coli. This inhibition can be relieved by adding lactose or isopropyl-β-D-thiogalactopyranoside (IPTG).
   5593..5717    -  rep_origin     RSF ori (fragment): Plasmids containing the RSF 1030 origin of replication can be propagated in E. coli cells that contain additional plasmids with compatible origins.
   5725..5749    +  misc_feature   RB T-DNA repeat: right border repeat from nopaline C58 T-DNA
   5900..6335    -  rep_origin     pSa ori: origin of replication from bacterial plasmid pSa
   6340..6441    -  CDS            TRA2_ECOLX (fragment): Protein predicted: Swiss-Prot protein existence level 4. Required for transposition of transposon Tn903. From Escherichia coli.
   6626..7441    +  CDS            KanR: aminoglycoside phosphotransferase; aph(3')-Ia; confers resistance to kanamycin in bacteria or G418 (Geneticin®) in eukaryotes
   7542..8130    +  rep_origin     ori: high-copy-number ColE1/pMB1/pBR322/pUC origin of replication
   8197..8219    +  misc_feature   LB T-DNA repeat: left border repeat from nopaline C58 T-DNA (truncated)
   8243..8495    -  terminator     NOS terminator: nopaline synthase terminator and poly(A) signal
   8538..9329    -  CDS            neo: KKA2_KLEPN - Also known as kan, nptII. Experimental evidence at protein level: Swiss-Prot protein existence level 1. Resistance to kanamycin, neomycin, paromomycin, ribostamycin, butirosin and gentamicin B. From Klebsiella pneumoniae.
   9363..9542    -  promoter       NOS promoter: nopaline synthase promoter
   9652..9807    -  CDS            lacZα (fragment): LacZα fragment of β-galactosidase; lacZ fragment
   9815..9833    +  promoter       T7 promoter: promoter for bacteriophage T7 RNA polymerase
   9842..7       -  misc_feature   MCS (fragment) (across the origin): pBluescript multiple cloning site
>Addgene plasmid #193428 | pNC-BiFC-ED3 | addgene full sequence | sequence record 380175 | Addgene Partial NGS Result
AAGCTTGTTGTAAAACGACGGCCAGTGCCGGCGCGCCACCGGTCAACATGTGGAGCACGACACACTTGTC
TACTCCAAAAATATCAAAGATACAGTCTCAGAAGACCAAAGGGCAATTGAGACTTTTCAACAAAGGGTAA
TATCCGGAAACCTCCTCGGATTCCATTGCCCAGCTATCTGTCACTTTATTGTGAAGATAGTGGAAAAGGA
AGGTGGCTCCTACAAATGCCATCATTGCGATAAAGGAAAGGCCATCGTTGAAGATGCCTCTGCCGACAGT
GGTCCCAAAGATGGACCCCCACCCACGAGGAGCATCGTGGAAAAAGAAGACGTTCCAACCACGTCTTCAA
AGCAAGTGGATTGATGTGATAACATGGTGGAGCACGACACACTTGTCTACTCCAAAAATATCAAAGATAC
AGTCTCAGAAGACCAAAGGGCAATTGAGACTTTTCAACAAAGGGTAATATCCGGAAACCTCCTCGGATTC
CATTGCCCAGCTATCTGTCACTTTATTGTGAAGATAGTGGAAAAGGAAGGTGGCTCCTACAAATGCCATC
ATTGCGATAAAGGAAAGGCCATCGTTGAAGATGCCTCTGCCGACAGTGGTCCCAAAGATGGACCCCCACC
CACGAGGAGCATCGTGGAAAAAGAAGACGTTCCAACCACGTCTTCAAAGCAAGTGGATTGATGTGATATC
TCCACTGACGTAAGGGATGACGCACAATCCCACTATCCTTCGCAAGACCCTTCCTCTATATAAGGAAGTT
CATTTCATTTGGAGAGGACGTCGAGAGTTCTCAACACAACATATACAAAACAAACGAATCTCAAGCAATC
AAGCATTCTACTTCTATTGCAGCAATTTAAATCATTTCTTTTAAAGCAAAAGCAATTTTCTGAAAATTTT
CACCATTTACGAACGATAGCCAGTGGTCTCTGTCCAGTCCTGGCCTCGTCGGCCATTCTCGACTAAGTTG
GCAGCATCACCCGACGCACTTTGCGCCGAATAAATACCTGTGACGGAAGATCACTTCGCAGAATAAATAA
ATCCTGGTGTCCCTGTTGATACCGGGAAGCCCTGGGCCAACTTTTGGCGAAAATGAGACGTTGATCGGCA
CGTAAGAGGTTCCAACTTTCACCATAATGAAATAAGATCACTACCGGGCGTATTTTTTGAGTTATCGAGA
TTTTCAGGAGCTAAGGAAGCTAAACTTTTGCTGACGAGAACAGGGACTGGTGAAATGCAGTTTAAGGTTT
ACACCTATAAAAGAGAGAGCCGTTATCGTCTGTTTGTGGATGTACAGAGTGATATTATTGACACGCCTGG
GCGACGGATGGTGATCCCCCTGGCCAGTGCACGTCTGCTGTCAGATAAAGTCTCCCGTGAACTTTACCCG
GTGGTGCATATCGGGGATGAAAGCTGGCGCATGATGACCACCGATATGGCCAGTGTGCCGGTATCCGTTA
TCGGGGAAGAAGTGGCTGATCTCAGCCACCGCGAAAATGACATCAAAAACGCCATTAACCTGATGTTCTG
GGGAATATAAATGTCAGGCTCCCTTATACACAGGGCCAGTCTGGCCACTTGTGGTCTGCTGAGACCCATG
GTGAGCAAGGGCGAGGAGCTGTTCACCGGGGTGGTGCCCATCCTGGTCGAGCTGGACGGCGACGTAAACG
GCCACAAGTTCAGCGTGTCCGGCGAGGGCGAGGGCGATGCCACCTACGGCAAGCTGACCCTGAAGTTCAT
CTGCACCACCGGCAAGCTGCCCGTGCCCTGGCCCACCCTCGTGACCACCTTCGGCTACGGCCTGCAGTGC
TTCGCCCGCTACCCCGACCACATGAAGCAGCACGACTTCTTCAAGTCCGCCATGCCCGAAGGCTACGTCC
AGGAGCGCACCATCTTCTTCAAGGACGACGGCAACTACAAGACCCGCGCCGAGGTGAAGTTCGAGGGCGA
CACCCTGGTGAACCGCATCGAGCTGAAGGGCATCGACTTCAAGGAGGACGGCAACATCCTGGGGCACAAG
CTGGAGTACAACTACAACAGCCACAACGTCTATATCATGGCCGACAAGCAGAAGAACGGCATCAAGGTGA
ACTTCAAGATCCGCCACAACATCGAGGACTGAAGATCCACCTGATCTAGAGTCCGCAAAAATCACCAGTC
TCTCTCTACAAATCTATCTCTCTCTATTTTTCTCCAGAATAATGTGTGAGTAGTTCCCAGATAAGGGAAT
TAGGGTTCTTATAGGGTTTCGCTCATGTGTTGAGCATATAAGAAACCCTTAGTATGTATTTGTATTTGTA
AAATACTTCTATCAATAAAATTTCTAATTCCTAAAACCAAAATCCAGTGACGCTTATGGGACCGACATAT
CAGTATATATTCTTATACCGCAAAAATCAGCGCGCAAATACGCATACTGTTATCTGGCTTTTAGTAAGCC
GGATCCACGCGGCGTTTACGCCCCCCCTGCCACTCATCGCAGTACTGTTGTAATTCATTAAGCATTCTGC
CGACATGGAAGCCATCACAAACGGCATGATGAACCTGAATCGCCAGCGGCATCAGCACCTTGTCGCCTTG
CGTATAATATTTGCCCATGGTGAAAACGGGGGCGAAGAAGTTGTCCATATTGGCCACGTTTAAATCAAAA
CTGGTGAAACTCACCCAGGGATTGGCTGAGACGAAAAACATATTCTCAATAAACCCTTTAGGGAAATAGG
CCAGGTTTTCACCGTAACACGCCACATCTTGCGAATATATGTGTAGAAACTGCCGGAAATCGTCGTGGTA
TTCACTCCAGAGCGATGAAAACGTTTCAGTTTGCTCATGGAAAACGGTGTAACAAGGGTGAACACTATCC
CATATCACCAGCTCACCGTCTTTCATTGCCATACGGAACTCCGGATGAGCATTCATCAGGCGGGCAAGAA
TGTGAATAAAGGCCGGATAAAACTTGTGCTTATTTTTCTTTACGGTCTTTAAAAAGGCCGTAATATCCAG
CTGAACGGTCTGGTTATAGGTACATTGAACAACTGACTGAAATGCCTCAAAATGTTCTTTACGATGCCAT
TGGGATATATCAACGGTGGTATATCCAGTGATTTTTTTCTCCATTTTAGCTTCCTTAGCTCCTGAAAATC
TCGATAACTCAAAAAATACGCCCGGTAGTGATCTTATTTCATTATGGTGAAAGTTGGAACCTCTTACCGG
GCGTCACTGGATTTTGGTTTTAGGAATTAGAAATTTTATTGATAGAAGTATTTTACAAATACAAATACAT
ACTAAGGGTTTCTTATATGCTCAACACATGAGCGAAACCCTATAAGAACCCTAATTCCCTTATCTGGGAA
CTACTCACACATTATTCTGGAGAAAAATAGAGAGAGATAGATTTGTAGAGAGAGACTGGTGATTTTTGCG
GACTCTAGATCACCACTGGAAACATCCAGGTCTGGCCAGACTGGCCCTGTGTATAAGGGAGCCTGACATT
TATATTCCCCAGAACATCAGGTTAATGGCGTTTTTGATGTCATTTTCGCGGTGGCTGAGATCAGCCACTT
CTTCCCCGATAACGGATACCGGCACACTGGCCATATCGGTGGTCATCATGCGCCAGCTTTCATCCCCGAT
ATGCACCACCGGGTAAAGTTCACGGGAGACTTTATCTGACAGCAGACGTGCACTGGCCAGGGGGATCACC
ATCCGTCGCCCAGGCGTGTCAATAATATCACTCTGTACATCCACAAACAGACGATAACGGCTCTCTCTTT
TATAGGTGTAAACCTTAAACTGCATTTCACCAGTCCCTGTTCTCGTCAGCAAAAGTTTAGCTTCCTTAGC
TCCTGAAAATCTCGATAACTCAAAAAATACGCCCGGTAGTGATCTTATTTCATTATGGTGAAAGTTGGAA
CCTCTTACGTGCCGATCAACGTCTCATTTTCGCCAAAAGTTGGCCCAGGGCTTCCCGGTATCAACAGGGA
CACCAGGATTTATTTATTCTGCGAAGTGATCTTCCGTCACAGGTATTTATTCGGCGCAAAGTGCGTCGGG
TGATGCTGCCAACTTAGTCGAGAATGGCCGACGAGGCCACGCATGGTCGAGCCAACTCTAGATCTGAGTC
CGGACTTGTACAGCTCGTCCATGCCGAGAGTGATCCCGGCGGCGGTCACGAACTCCAGCAGGACCATGTG
ATCGCGCTTCTCGTTGGGGTCTTTGCTCAGGGCGGACTGGTAGCTCAGGTAGTGGTTGTCGGGCAGCAGC
ACGGGGCCGTCGCCGATGGGGGTGTTCTGCTGGTAGTGGTCGGCGAGCTGCACGCTGCCGCCCATGGCTA
TCGTTCGTAAATGGTGAAAATTTTCAGAAAATTGCTTTTGCTTTAAAAGAAATGATTTAAATTGCTGCAA
TAGAAGTAGAATGCTTGATTGCTTGAGATTCGTTTGTTTTGTATATGTTGTGTTGAGAACTCTCGACGTC
CTCTCCAAATGAAATGAACTTCCTTATATAGAGGAAGGGTCTTGCGAAGGATAGTGGGATTGTGCGTCAT
CCCTTACGTCAGTGGAGATATCACATCAATCCACTTGCTTTGAAGACGTGGTTGGAACGTCTTCTTTTTC
CACGATGCTCCTCGTGGGTGGGGGTCCATCTTTGGGACCACTGTCGGCAGAGGCATCTTCAACGATGGCC
TTTCCTTTATCGCAATGATGGCATTTGTAGGAGCCACCTTCCTTTTCCACTATCTTCACAATAAAGTGAC
AGATAGCTGGGCAATGGAATCCGAGGAGGTTTCCGGATATTACCCTTTGTTGAAAAGTCTCAATTGCCCT
TTGGTCTTCTGAGACTGTATCTTTGATATTTTTGGAGTAGACAAGTGTGTCGTGCTCCACCATGTTATCA
CATCAATCCACTTGCTTTGAAGACGTGGTTGGAACGTCTTCTTTTTCCACGATGCTCCTCGTGGGTGGGG
GTCCATCTTTGGGACCACTGTCGGCAGAGGCATCTTCAACGATGGCCTTTCCTTTATCGCAATGATGGCA
TTTGTAGGAGCCACCTTCCTTTTCCACTATCTTCACAATAAAGTGACAGATAGCTGGGCAATGGAATCCG
AGGAGGTTTCCGGATATTACCCTTTGTTGAAAAGTCTCAATTGCCCTTTGGTCTTCTGAGACTGTATCTT
TGATATTTTTGGAGTAGACAAGTGTGTCGTGCTCCACATGTTGACCGGTGGCGCGCCGGCACTGGCCGTC
GTTTTACAACGAATTCCTGCAGCCCGGGGGATCCACTAGTTCTAGAGCGGCCGCCACCGCGGTGGAGCTC
CAGCTTTTGTTCCCTTTAGTGAGGGTTAATTGCGCGCTTGGCGTAATCATGGTCATAGCTGTTTCCTGTG
TGAAATTGTTATCCGCTCACAATTCCACACAACATACGAGCCGGAAGCATAAAGTGTAAAGCCTGGGGTG
CCTAATGAGTGAGCTAACTCACATTAATTGCGTTGCGCTCACTGCCCGCTTTCCAGTCGGGAAACCTGTC
GTGCCAGCTGCATTAATGAATCGGCCAACGCGCGGGGAGAGGCGGTTTGCGTATTGGGCGCTCTTCCGCT
TCCTCGCTCACTGACTCGCTGCGCTCGGTCGTTCGGCTGCGGCGAGCGGTATCAGCTCACTCAAAGGCGG
TAATACGGTTATCCACAGAATCAGGGGATAACGCAGGAAAGAACATGAAGGCCTTGACAGGATATATTGG
CGGGTAAACTAAGTCGCTGTATGTGTTTGTTTGAGATCTAATTCCGGGGATCGGAAATCCAGAAGCCCGA
GAGGTTGCCGCCTTTCGGGCTTTTTCTTTTTCAAAAAAAAAAATTTATAAAACGATCTGTTGCGGCCGGC
CGCCGGGTTGTGGGCAAAGGCGCTCGACGGTGGGCAACCGCTTGCGGTTGTCCACGGGCGGAGCCGGTGC
GCGTAGCGCATTGTCCACAAGCCAAGGGCGACCAATAATTGATATATATATTCATAATTGAAAAGCTAAT
TGAACATACTACTTGCTGTAACTACTTGCCGGAGCGAGGGGTGTTTGCAAGCTGTTGATCTGAAAGGGCT
ATTAGCGTTCTCACGTGCCTTTTTGATTAGCGATTTCACGTGACCTTATTAGCGATTTCACGTACTCCGA
TTAGCGATTTCACGTACCCTGATTAGCGATTTCACGTGGATAGTTTTTGGAGCGGGCCGGAAAGCCCCGT
GAATCAAGGCTTTGCGGGGCATTAGCGGTTTCACGTGGATAACTACCCTCTATCCACAGGCTTCCGGGGA
TAAAAAAGCCCGCTCGACGGCGGGCTGTTGGATGGGGATCGCCTGAATCGCCCCATCATCCAGCCAGAAA
GTGAGGGAGCCACGGTTGATGAGAGCTTTGTTGTAGGTGGACCAGTTGGTGATTTTGAACTTTTGCTTTG
CCACGGAACGGTCTGCGTTGTCGGGAAGATGCGTGATCTGATCCTTCAACTCAGCAAAAGTTCGATTTAT
TCAACAAAGCCACGTTGTGGCTCAAAATCTCTGATGTTACATTGCACAAGATAAAAATATATCATCATGA
ACAATAAAACTGTCTGCTTACATAAACAGTAATACAAGGGGTGTTATGAGCCATATTCAACGGGAAACGT
CTTGCTCAAGGCCGCGATTAAATTCCAACATGGATGCTGATTTATATGGGTATAAATGGGCTCGCGATAA
TGTCGGGCAATCAGGTGCGACAATCTACCGATTGTATGGGAAGCCCGATGCGCCAGAGTTGTTTCTGAAA
CATGGCAAAGGTAGCGTTGCCAATGATGTTACAGATGAGATGGTCAGACTAAACTGGCTGACGGAATTTA
TGCCTCTTCCGACCATCAAGCATTTTATCCGTACTCCTGATGATGCATGGTTACTCACCACTGCGATCCC
AGGGAAAACAGCATTCCAGGTATTAGAAGAATATCCTGATTCAGGTGAAAATATTGTTGATGCGCTGGCA
GTGTTCCTGCGCCGGTTGCATTCGATTCCTGTTTGTAATTGTCCTTTTAACAGCGATCGCGTATTTCGTC
TCGCTCAGGCGCAATCACGAATGAATAACGGTTTGGTTGATGCGAGTGATTTTGATGACGAGCGTAATGG
CTGGCCTGTTGAACAAGTCTGGAAAGAAATGCATAAACTTTTGCCATTCTCACCGGATTCAGTCGTCACT
CATGGTGATTTCTCACTTGATAACCTTATTTTTGACGAGGGGAAATTAATAGGTTGTATTGATGTTGGAC
GAGTCGGAATCGCAGACCGATACCAGGATCTTGCCATCCTATGGAACTGCCTCGGTGAGTTTTCTCCTTC
ATTACAGAAACGGCTTTTTCAAAAATATGGTATTGATAATCCTGATATGAATAAATTGCAGTTTCATTTG
ATGCTCGATGAGTTTTTCTAATCAGAATTGGTTAATTGGTTGTAACCATGACCAAAATCCCTTAACGTGA
GTTTTCGTTCCACTGAGCGTCAGACCCCGTAGAAAAGATCAAAGGATCTTCTTGAGATCCTTTTTTTCTG
CGCGTAATCTGCTGCTTGCAAACAAAAAAACCACCGCTACCAGCGGTGGTTTGTTTGCCGGATCAAGAGC
TACCAACTCTTTTTCCGAAGGTAACTGGCTTCAGCAGAGCGCAGATACCAAATACTGTTCTTCTAGTGTA
GCCGTAGTTAGGCCACCACTTCAAGAACTCTGTAGCACCGCCTACATACCTCGCTCTGCTAATCCTGTTA
CCAGTGGCTGCTGCCAGTGGCGATAAGTCGTGTCTTACCGGGTTGGACTCAAGACGATAGTTACCGGATA
AGGCGCAGCGGTCGGGCTGAACGGGGGGTTCGTGCACACAGCCCAGCTTGGAGCGAACGACCTACACCGA
ACTGAGATACCTACAGCGTGAGCTATGAGAAAGCGCCACGCTTCCCGAAGGGAGAAAGGCGGACAGGTAT
CCGGTAAGCGGCAGGGTCGGAACAGGAGAGCGCACGAGGGAGCTTCCAGGGGGAAACGCCTGGTATCTTT
ATAGTCCTGTCGGGTTTCGCCACCTCTGACTTGAGCGTCGATTTTTGTGATGCTCGTCAGGGGGGCGGAG
CCTATGGAAAAACGCCAGCAACGCGGCCTTTTTACGGTTCCTGGCCTTTTGCTGGCCTTTTGCTCACATG
AGATCTTGGCAGGATATATTGTGGTGTAACGTTATCAGCTTGCATGCCGGTCGATCTAGTAACATAGATG
ACACCGCGCGCGATAATTTATCCTAGTTTGCGCGCTATATTTTGTTTTCTATCGCGTATTAAATGTATAA
TTGCGGGACTCTAATCATAAAAACCCATCTCATAAATAACGTCATGCATTACATGTTAATTATTACATGC
TTAACGTAATTCAACAGAAATTATATGATAATCATCGCAAGACCGGCAACAGGATTCAATCTTAAGAAAC
TTTATTGCCAAATGTTTGAACGATCTGCTTGACTCTAGCTAGAGTCCGAACCCCAGAGTCCCGCTCAGAA
GAACTCGTCAAGAAGGCGATAGAAGGCGATGCGCTGCGAATCGGGAGCGGCGATACCGTAAAGCACGAGG
AAGCGGTCAGCCCATTCGCCGCCAAGCTCTTCAGCAATATCACGGGTAGCCAACGCTATGTCCTGATAGC
GGTCCGCCACACCCAGCCGGCCACAGTCGATGAATCCAGAAAAGCGGCCATTTTCCACCATGATATTCGG
CAAGCAGGCATCGCCGTGGGTCACGACGAGATCCTCGCCGTCGGGCATCCGCGCCTTGAGCCTGGCGAAC
AGTTCGGCTGGCGCGAGCCCCTGATGCTCTTCGTCCAGATCATCCTGATCGACAAGACCGGCTTCCATCC
GAGTACGTGCTCGCTCGATGCGATGTTTCGCTTGGTGGTCGAATGGGCAGGTAGCCGGATCAAGCGTATG
CAGCCGCCGCATTGCATCAGCCATGATGGATACTTTCTCGGCAGGAGCAAGGTGAGATGACAGGAGATCC
TGCCCCGGCACTTCGCCCAATAGCAGCCAGTCCCTTCCCGCTTCAGTGACAACGTCGAGCACAGCTGCGC
AAGGAACGCCCGTCGTGGCCAGCCACGATAGCCGCGCTGCCTCGTCTTGGAGTTCATTCAGGGCACCGGA
CAGGTCGGTCTTGACAAAAAGAACCGGGCGCCCCTGCGCTGACAGCCGGAACACGGCGGCATCAGAGCAG
CCGATTGTCTGTTGTGCCCAGTCATAGCCGAATAGCCTCTCCACCCAAGCGGCCGGAGAACCTGCGTGCA
ATCCATCTTGTTCAATCATGCCTCGATCGAGTTGAGAGTGAATATGAGACTCTAATTGGATACCGAGGGG
AATTTATGGAACGTCAGTGGAGCATTTTTGACAAGAAATATTTGCTAGCTGATAGTGACCTTAGGCGACT
TTTGAACGCGCAATAATGGTTTCTGACGTATGTGCTTAGCTCATTAAACTCCAGAAACCCGCGGCTCAGT
GGCTCCTTCAACGTTGCGGTTCTGTCAGTTCCAAACGTAAAACGGCTTGTCCCGCGTCATCGGCGGGGGT
CATAACGTGACTCCCTTAATTCTCCGCTCATGATCGATAACATTAACGCTTACAATTTCCATTCGCCATT
CAGGCTGCGCAACTGTTGGGAAGGGCGATCGGTGCGGGCCTCTTCGCTATTACGCCAGCTGGCGAAAGGG
GGATGTGCTGCAAGGCGATTAAGTTGGGTAACGCCAGGGTTTTCCCAGTCACGACGTTGTAAAACGACGG
CCAGTGAGCGCGCGTAATACGACTCACTATAGGGCGAATTGGGTACCGGGCCCCCCCTCGAGGTCGACGG
TATCGAT
